Addgene plasmid #158059: pDOC-K-glmS-GFPfor
Purpose: Donor plasmid for insertion of eGFP and the constitutive acpP promoter into the S. Typhimurium chromosome. GFP is in the forward orientation relative to the kanamycin resistance selectable marker
Depositing lab: Mark Webber. Depositing organization: Quadram Institute Bioscience. Publication: Donor plasmids for phenotypically neutral chromosomal gene insertions in Enterobacteriaceae. Holden ER, Wickham GJ, Webber MA, Thomson NM, Trampari E. Microbiology (Reading). 2020 Nov 23. doi: 10.1099/mic.0.000994. PubMed 33226934.
Backbone
  Vector backbone: pDOC-K-glmS
  Backbone manufacturer: Addgene #158058
  Backbone size w/o insert (bp): 8079
  Total vector size (bp): 8895
  Vector type: Bacterial Expression, Synthetic Biology
  Selectable markers: Kanamycin
Growth in bacteria
  Bacterial resistance: Ampicillin, 100 μg/mL
  Growth temperature: 37°C
  Growth strain: DH5alpha
  Copy number: High Copy
Gene/Insert
  Gene/Insert name: Green Fluorescent Protein optimised for excitation with UV light (alt name: GFPuv)
  Species: Synthetic; Aequorea victoria
  Insert size (bp): 717
  Promoter: acpP
  Cloning method: Restriction Enzyme; 5′ cloning site SmaI (destroyed during cloning); 3′ cloning site SmaI (destroyed during cloning)
  Sequencing primers: 5′ GTTGCAAATTTTTCAACATTT; 3′ TTATTTGTAGAGCTCATCCATG
Resource information
  A portion of this plasmid was derived from a plasmid made by: Amplified from pZEP08 in Hautefort, I., Proença, M. J., and Hinton, J. C. (2003) Single-copy green fluorescent protein gene fusions allow accurate measurement of Salmonella gene expression in vitro and during infection of mammalian cells, Appl. Environ. Microbiol. 69, 7480-7491
Terms and licenses: Academic/Nonprofit Terms; Industry Terms: Not Available to Industry
How to cite: pDOC-K-glmS-GFPfor was a gift from Mark Webber (Addgene plasmid # 158059 ; http://n2t.net/addgene:158059 ; RRID:Addgene_158059)
