[The description below was written by a language model from this plasmid's Addgene catalogue record and pLannotate feature annotations shown in this document.]
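Description:
pDOC-K-glmS-GFPfor is an 8,895 bp bacterial donor plasmid built on the pDOC-K-glmS backbone. It is designed to deliver a constitutively expressed GFP gene into the Salmonella Typhimurium chromosome. It is propagated in E. coli as a high-copy plasmid from a ColE1/pUC-type origin and selected with ampicillin through the bla gene. The backbone also carries sacB with its native promoter, a levansucrase gene commonly used for sucrose counter-selection against cells that retain the plasmid. An incP oriT with partial traJ and traK sequences is also annotated.

The payload begins with an annotated fragment of glmS, which presumably serves as one homology arm directing insertion next to that gene. The associated publication describes such insertions as phenotypically neutral. No downstream homology arm is annotated in the feature table. After the glmS fragment comes a Tn5-derived kanamycin resistance gene (neo) bracketed by FRT sites, so integrants can be selected with kanamycin and the marker later excised with FLP recombinase.

Downstream of the kanamycin cassette, a roughly 717 bp GFP coding sequence sits on the same strand as neo, which is the "forward" orientation in the name. According to the record it is driven by the constitutive acpP promoter, although that promoter is not annotated as a feature. It was inserted by blunt cloning into a SmaI site that was destroyed in the process. The records differ on the GFP variant: the purpose line says eGFP, the insert field says UV-optimised GFPuv amplified from pZEP08, and the annotation software matched it to a folding reporter GFP. rrnB T1 and T2 terminators lie further downstream. The plasmid is used to create single-copy, chromosomally tagged fluorescent strains of Salmonella.
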