Features (pLannotate 1.2.2; 27 found; start..end, strand, type, name):
     96..200     +  promoter       AmpR promoter: bla
    201..1061    +  CDS            AmpR: β-lactamase; bla; confers resistance to ampicillin, carbenicillin, and related antibiotics
   1232..1819    +  rep_origin     ori: high-copy-number ColE1/pMB1/pBR322/pUC origin of replication
   2002..2094    +  CDS            lacI (fragment): lac repressor; lacI; The lac repressor binds to the lac operator to inhibit transcription in E. coli. This inhibition can be relieved by adding lactose or isopropyl-β-D-thiogalactopyranoside (IPTG).
   2107..2128    +  protein_bind   CAP binding site: CAP binding activates transcription in the presence of cAMP. E. coli catabolite activator protein
   2143..2173    +  promoter       lac promoter: promoter for the E. coli lac operon
   2181..2197    +  protein_bind   lac operator: The lac repressor binds to the lac operator to inhibit transcription in E. coli. This inhibition can be relieved by adding lactose or isopropyl-β-D-thiogalactopyranoside (IPTG). lac repressor encoded by lacI
   2266..2655    +  CDS            glmS (fragment): GLMS_ECOLI - Experimental evidence at protein level: Swiss-Prot protein existence level 1. Catalyzes the first step in hexosamine metabolism, converting fructose-6P into glucosamine-6P using glutamine as a nitrogen source. From Escherichia coli (strain K12).
   2724..2771    -  protein_bind   FRT: FLP-mediated recombination occurs in the 8-bp core sequence TCTAGAAA (Turan and Bode, 2011). FLP recombinase from the Saccharomyces cerevisiae 2μ plasmid
   2776..2949    +  CDS            tnpA (fragment): TN5P_ECOLX - Also known as tnp. Experimental evidence at protein level: Swiss-Prot protein existence level 1. Mediates transposition of transposon Tn5 by a 'cut and paste' mechanism. First, the monomeric transposase binds the 19 bp inverted DNA repeats flanking the transposon. Then, dimerization of the DNA- bound transposase creates a synaptic DNA complex. After nicking of the first DNA strand, excision of the transposon proceeds through a series of intermediates. The transposase then mediates the insertion of the transposon at a new site by strand transfer. The activity of the wild- type tran
   2981..3772    +  CDS            neo: KKA2_KLEPN - Also known as kan, nptII. Experimental evidence at protein level: Swiss-Prot protein existence level 1. Resistance to kanamycin, neomycin, paromomycin, ribostamycin, butirosin and gentamicin B. From Klebsiella pneumoniae.
   3796..3948    +  CDS            ble (fragment): BLE_KLEPN - Experimental evidence at protein level: Swiss-Prot protein existence level 1. Binding protein with a strong affinity to the bleomycin family of antibiotics. Binds to CL990; an antimitotic-antibiotic compound. From Klebsiella pneumoniae.
   3966..3999    -  protein_bind   FRT (minimal): supports FLP-mediated excision but not integration (Turan and Bode, 2011) FLP recombinase from the Saccharomyces cerevisiae 2μ plasmid
   4123..4836    +  CDS            Folding Reporter GFP: Folding Reporter GFP is a basic (constitutively fluorescent) green fluorescent protein published in 1999, derived from Aequorea victoria.
   5318..5472    +  CDS            lacZα (fragment): LacZα fragment of β-galactosidase; lacZ fragment
   5566..5681    +  ncRNA          5S rRNA: Accession: RF00001 - 5S ribosomal RNA
   5685..5771    +  terminator     rrnB T1 terminator: Escherichia coli rrnB; transcription terminator T1 from the E. coli rrnB gene
   5863..5890    +  terminator     rrnB T2 terminator: transcription terminator T2 from the E. coli rrnB gene
   5909..5940    +  promoter       AmpR promoter (fragment): bla
   5947..5999    -  misc_feature   bom (fragment): basis of mobility region from pBR322
   5998..6111    -  CDS            traK (fragment): TRAK4_ECOLX - Experimental evidence at protein level: Swiss-Prot protein existence level 1. From Escherichia coli.
   6337..6446    +  oriT           oriT: incP origin of transfer
   6479..6786    +  CDS            traJ (fragment): oriT-recognizing protein; traJ
   6820..7265    +  promoter       sacB promoter: sacR; sacB promoter and control region
   7266..8684    +  CDS            sacB: SACB_BACSU - Experimental evidence at protein level: Swiss-Prot protein existence level 1. From Bacillus subtilis (strain 168).
   8710..8759    -  misc_feature   bom (fragment): basis of mobility region from pBR322
   8861..1       -  CDS            rop (fragment) (across the origin): Rop protein, which maintains plasmids at low copy number; rop
>Addgene plasmid #158059 | pDOC-K-glmS-GFPfor | addgene full sequence | sequence record 309439 | Addgene NGS Result
GACGAAAGGGCCTCGTGATACGCCTATTTTTATAGGTTAATGTCATGATAATAATGGTTTCTTAGACGTC
AGGTGGCACTTTTCGGGGAAATGTGCGCGGAACCCCTATTTGTTTATTTTTCTAAATACATTCAAATATG
TATCCGCTCATGAGACAATAACCCTGATAAATGCTTCAATAATATTGAAAAAGGAAGAGTATGAGTATTC
AACATTTCCGTGTCGCCCTTATTCCCTTTTTTGCGGCATTTTGCCTTCCTGTTTTTGCTCACCCAGAAAC
GCTGGTGAAAGTAAAAGATGCTGAAGATCAGTTGGGTGCACGAGTGGGTTACATCGAACTGGATCTCAAC
AGCGGTAAGATCCTTGAGAGTTTTCGCCCCGAAGAACGTTTTCCAATGATGAGCACTTTTAAAGTTCTGC
TATGTGGCGCGGTATTATCCCGTATTGACGCCGGGCAAGAGCAACTCGGTCGCCGCATACACTATTCTCA
GAATGACTTGGTTGAGTACTCACCAGTCACAGAAAAGCATCTTACGGATGGCATGACAGTAAGAGAATTA
TGCAGTGCTGCCATAACCATGAGTGATAACACTGCGGCCAACTTACTTCTGACAACGATCGGAGGACCGA
AGGAGCTAACCGCTTTTTTGCACAACATGGGGGATCATGTAACTCGCCTTGATCGTTGGGAACCGGAGCT
GAATGAAGCCATACCAAACGACGAGCGTGACACCACGATGCCTGTAGCAATGGCAACAACGTTGCGCAAA
CTATTAACTGGCGAACTACTTACTCTAGCTTCCCGGCAACAATTAATAGACTGGATGGAGGCGGATAAAG
TTGCAGGACCACTTCTGCGCTCGGCCCTTCCGGCTGGCTGGTTTATTGCTGATAAATCTGGAGCCGGTGA
GCGTGGGTCTCGCGGTATCATTGCAGCACTGGGGCCAGATGGTAAGCCCTCCCGTATCGTAGTTATCTAC
ACGACGGGGAGTCAGGCAACTATGGATGAACGAAATAGACAGATCGCTGAGATAGGTGCCTCACTGATTA
AGCATTGGTAACTGTCAGACCAAGTTTACTCATATATACTTTAGATTGATTTAAAACTTCATTTTTAATT
TAAAAGGATCTAGGTGAAGATCCTTTTTGATAATCTCATGACCAAAATCCCTTAACGTGAGTTTTCGTTC
CACTGAGCGTCAGACCCCGTAGAAAAGATCAAAGGATCTTCTTGAGATCCTTTTTTTCTGCGCGTAATCT
GCTGCTTGCAAACAAAAAAACCACCGCTACCAGCGGTGGTTTGTTTGCCGGATCAAGAGCTACCAACTCT
TTTTCCGAAGGTAACTGGCTTCAGCAGAGCGCAGATACCAAATACTGTTCTTCTAGTGTAGCCGTAGTTA
GCCACCACTTCAAGAACTCTGTAGCACCGCCTACATACCTCGCTCTGCTAATCCTGTTACCAGTGGCTGC
TGCCAGTGGCGATAAGTCGTGTCTTACCGGGTTGGACTCAAGACGATAGTTACCGGATAAGGCGCAGCGG
TCGGGCTGAACGGGGGGTTCGTGCACACAGCCCAGCTTGGAGCGAACGACCTACACCGAACTGAGATACC
TACAGCGTGAGCTATGAGAAAGCGCCACGCTTCCCGAAGGGAGAAAGGCGGACAGGTATCCGGTAAGCGG
CAGGGTCGGAACAGGAGAGCGCACGAGGGAGCTTCCAGGGGGAAACGCCTGGTATCTTTATAGTCCTGTC
GGGTTTCGCCACCTCTGACTTGAGCGTCGATTTTTGTGATGCTCGTCAGGGGGGCGGAGCCTATGGAAAA
ACGCCAGCAACGCGGCCTTTTTACGGTTCCTGGCCTTTTGCTGGCCTTTTGCTCACATGTTCTTTCCTGC
GTTATCCCCTGATTCTGTGGATAACCGTATTACCGCCTTTGAGTGAGCTGATACCGCTCGCCGCAGCCGA
ACGACCGAGCGCAGCGAGTCAGTGAGCGAGGAAGCGGAAGAGCGCCCAATACGCAAACCGCCTCTCCCCG
CGCGTTGGCCGATTCATTAATGCAGCTGGCACGACAGGTTTCCCGACTGGAAAGCGGGCAGTGAGCGCAA
CGCAATTAATGTGAGTTAGCTCACTCATTAGGCACCCCAGGCTTTACACTTTATGCTTCCGGCTCGTATG
TTGTGTGGAATTGTGAGCGGATAACAATTTCACACAGGAAACAGCTATGACCATGATTACGCCAAGCTCT
AGGGATAACAGGGTAATCGATGAATTCGCTCGAAGGCGCGCTGAAGCTGAAAGAGATCTCTTACATTCAC
GCGGAAGCCTATGCTGCAGGCGAGCTGAAACACGGGCCGTTGGCGCTGATTGACGCCGATATGCCGGTGA
TTGTGGTGGCGCCGAACAACGAACTGCTGGAGAAACTGAAATCCAACATCGAAGAAGTTCGCGCACGTGG
CGGTCAGTTGTACGTCTTCGCCGATCAGGATGCGGGTTTCGTCAGCAACGACAACATGCACATCATCGAG
ATGCCGCATGTGGAAGAGGTCATTGCGCCTATCTTCTACACCGTTCCGCTGCAACTGCTGGCGTATCACG
TGGCGCTGATTAAAGGCACCGACGTTGACCAGCCGCGTAACCTGGCGAAATCGGTTACCGTAGAGTAAGT
ACAAATGTAGTACCAGGCAGAAGGCCGGGTACCTAGGACCGGTCAATTGGCTGGAGCTGCTTCGAAGTTC
CTATACTTTCTAGAGAATAGGAACTTCGGAATAGGAACTTCAAGATCCCCCACGCTGCCGCAAGCACTCA
GGGCGCAAGGGCTGCTAAAGGAAGCGGAACACGTAGAACTTAAGGGAATTGCCAGCTGGGGCGCCCTCTG
GTAAGGTTGGGAAGCCCTGCAAAGTAAACTGGATGGCTTTCTTGCCGCCAAGGATCTGATGGCGCAGGGG
ATCAAGATCTGATCAAGAGACAGGATGAGGATCGTTTCGCATGATTGAACAAGATGGATTGCACGCAGGT
TCTCCGGCCGCTTGGGTGGAGAGGCTATTCGGCTATGACTGGGCACAACAGACAATCGGCTGCTCTGATG
CCGCCGTGTTCCGGCTGTCAGCGCAGGGGCGCCCGGTTCTTTTTGTCAAGACCGACCTGTCCGGTGCCCT
GAATGAACTGCAGGACGAGGCAGCGCGGCTATCGTGGCTGGCCACGACGGGCGTTCCTTGCGCAGCTGTG
CTCGACGTTGTCACTGAAGCGGGAAGGGACTGGCTGCTATTGGGCGAAGTGCCGGGGCAGGATCTCCTGT
CATCTCACCTTGCTCCTGCCGAGAAAGTATCCATCATGGCTGATGCAATGCGGCGGCTGCATACGCTTGA
TCCGGCTACCTGCCCATTCGACCACCAAGCGAAACATCGCATCGAGCGAGCACGTACTCGGATGGAAGCC
GGTCTTGTCGATCAGGATGATCTGGACGAAGAGCATCAGGGGCTCGCGCCAGCCGAACTGTTCGCCAGGC
TCAAGGCGCGCATGCCCGACGGCGAGGATCTCGTCGTGACCCATGGCGATGCCTGCTTGCCGAATATCAT
GGTGGAAAATGGCCGCTTTTCTGGATTCATCGACTGTGGCCGGCTGGGTGTGGCGGACCGCTATCAGGAC
ATAGCGTTGGCTACCCGTGATATTGCTGAAGAGCTTGGCGGCGAATGGGCTGACCGCTTCCTCGTGCTCT
ACGGTATCGCCGCTCCCGATTCGCAGCGCATCGCCTTCTATCGCCTTCTTGACGAGTTCTTCTGAGCGGG
ACTCTGGGGTTCGAAATGACCGACCAAGCGACGCCCAACCTGCCATCACGAGATTTCGATTCCACCGCCG
CCTTCTATGAAAGGTTGGGCTTCGGAATCGTTTTCCGGGACGCCGGCTGGATGATCCTCCAGCGCGGGGA
TCTCATGCTGGAGTTCTTCGCCCACCCCAGCTTCAAAAGCGCTCTGAAGTTCCTATACTTTCTAGAGAAT
AGGAACTTCGGAATAGGAACTAAGGAGGATATTCATATCTCGAGCATATGCCCGTTGCAAATTTTTCAAC
ATTTTATACACTACGAAAACCATCGCGAAAGCGAGTTTTGGATTTAAGAAGGAGATATACATATGAGTAA
AGGAGAAGAACTTTTCACTGGAGTTGTCCCAATTCTTGTTGAATTAGATGGTGATGTTAATGGGCACAAA
TTTTCTGTCAGTGGAGAGGGTGAAGGTGATGCTACATACGGAAAGCTTACCCTTAAATTTATTTGCACTA
CTGGAAAACTACCTGTTCCATGGCCAACACTTGTCACTACTTTGACCTATGGTGTTCAATGCTTTTCCCG
TTATCCGGATCATATGAAACGGCATGACTTTTTCAAGAGTGCCATGCCCGAAGGTTATGTACAGGAACGC
ACTATATCTTTCAAAGATGACGGGAACTACAAGACGCGTGCTGAAGTCAAGTTTGAAGGTGATACCCTTG
TTAATCGTATCGAGTTAAAAGGTATTGATTTTAAAGAAGATGGAAACATTCTCGGACACAAACTCGAGTA
CAACTATAACTCACACAATGTATACATCACGGCAGACAAACAAAAGAATGGAATCAAAGCTAACTTCAAA
ATTCGCCACAACATTGAAGATGGATCCGTTCAACTAGCAGACCATTATCAACAAAATACTCCAATTGGCG
ATGGCCCTGTCCTTTTACCAGACAACCATTACCTGTCGACACAATCTGCCCTTTCGAAAGATCCCAACGA
AAAGCGTGACCACATGGTCCTTCTTGAGTTTGTAACTGCTGCTGGGATTACACATGGCATGGATGAGCTC
TACAAATAAGGGGCGGCCGCAAGCTTTCGACAGACGGCCTTTTTTTGTGCGCTGTGACAGGCGCTGTTCT
TTCTCTATGGTGGCTGAAGAGCGACTAAGAGGTGCTACGCCTGCCTGCGCTACGGGCACCCGGTCACATT
CTCTTCTTTAAGGCCCTGGCTCAATCCAGGTGGATCGGAAATCAAACCACCCCAGGTTATTCAGGTGGAT
CCCCCTGGCCCGGTCGGGGCTTTTGAGTCGCATCCAGTGGTGAAAAAGCGGCTGTAGCCAGCCTGAACGG
GTGGTTTCCCTGACCAGTTGTTCCGCGCTGATGGTTTCGGCATGCCACTGGGTTTCCCATTGGGCCAGCA
GCGCATCATCCCCACCACTGATGGCGTGGCGCAGTAAAGGGGAGCCCAGTAGCCATGTACCGACGTTCCA
CTCTTCGGGAATGGGGAAATTGACCGGCTAGCGTCGACTAGTAGGGATAACAGGGTAATGAGCTTGGCAC
TGGCCGTCGTTTTACAACGTCGTGACTGGGAAAACCCTGGCGTTACCCAACTTAATCGCCTTGCAGCACA
TCCCCCTTTCGCCAGCTGGCGTAATAGCGAAGAGGCCCGCACCGATCGCCCTTCCCAACAGTTGCGCAGC
CTGAATGGCGAATGGCGAGCTTGGCTGTTTTGGCGGATGAGAGAAGATTTTCAGCCTGATACAGATTAAA
TCAGAACGCAGAAGCGGTCTGATAAAACAGAATTTGCCTGGCGGCAGTAGCGCGGTGGTCCCACCTGACC
CCATGCCGAACTCAGAAGTGAAACGCCGTAGCGCCGATGGTAGTGTGGGGTCTCCCCATGCGAGAGTAGG
GAACTGCCAGGCATCAAATAAAACGAAAGGCTCAGTCGAAAGACTGGGCCTTTCGTTTTATCTGTTGTTT
GTCGGTGAACGCTCTCCTGAGTAGGACAAATCCGCCGGGAGCGGATTTGAACGTTGCGAAGCAACGGCCC
GGAGGGTGGCGGGCAGGACGCCCGCCATAAACTGCCAGGCATCAAATTAAGCAGAAGGCCATCCTGACGG
ATGGCCTTTTTGCGTTTCTACAAACTCTTTTGTTTATTTTTCTAAATACATTCAAATATGCATGCGCCTG
ATGCGGTATTTTCTCCTTACGCATCTGTGCGGTATTTCACACCGCATATCGACATCCGCCCTCACCGCCA
GGAACGCAACCGCAGCCTCATCACGCCGGCGCTTCTTGGCCGCGCGGGATTCAACCCACTCGGCCAGCTC
GTCGGTGTAGCTCTTTGGCATCGTCTCTCGCCTGTCCCCTCAGTTCAGTAATTTCCTGCATTTGCCTGTT
TCCAGTCGGTAGATATTCCACAAAACAGCAGGGAAGCAGCGCTTTTCCGCTGCATAACCCTGCTTCGGGG
TCATTATAGCGATTTTTTCGGTATATCCATCCTTTTTCGCACGATATACAGGATTTTGCCAAAGGGTTCG
TGTAGACTTTCCTTGGTGTATCCAACGGCGTCAGCCGGGCAGGATAGGTGAAGTAGGCCCACCCGCGAGC
GGGTGTTCCTTCTTCACTGTCCCTTATTCGCACCTGGCGGTGCTCAACGGGAATCCTGCTCTGCGAGGCT
GGCCGGCTACCGCCGGCGTAACAGATGAGGGCAAGCGGATGGCTGATGAAACCAAGCCAACCAGGAAGGG
CAGCCCACCTATCAAGGTGTACTGCCTTCCAGACGAACGAAGAGCGATTGAGGAAAAGGCGGCGGCGGCC
GGCATGAGCCTGTCGGCCTACCTGCTGGCCGTCGGCCAGGGCTACAAAATCACGGGCGTCGTGGACTATG
AGCACGTCCGCGAGCTGGCCCGCATCAATGGCGACCTGGGCCGCCTGGGCGGCCTGCTGAAACTCTGGCT
CACCGACGACCCGCGCACGGCGCGGTTCGGTGATGCCACGATCCTCGCCCTGCTGGCGAAGATCGACTCT
AGCTAGAGGATCGATCCTTTTTAACCCATCACATATACCTGCCGTTCACTATTATTTAGTGAAATGAGAT
ATTATGATATTTTCTGAATTGTGATTAAAAAGGCAACTTTATGCCCATGCAACAGAAACTATAAAAAATA
CAGAGAATGAAAAGAAACAGATAGATTTTTTAGTTCTTTAGGCCCGTAGTCTGCAAATCCTTTTATGATT
TTCTATCAAACAAAAGAGGAAAATAGACCAGTTGCAATCCAAACGAGAGTCTAATAGAATGAGGTCGAAA
AGTAAATCGCGCGGGTTTGTTACTGATAAAGCAGGCAAGACCTAAAATGTGTAAAGGGCAAAGTGTATAC
TTTGGCGTCACCCCTTACATATTTTAGGTCTTTTTTTATTGTGCGTAACTAACTTGCCATCTTCAAACAG
GAGGGCTGGAAGAAGCAGACCGCTAACACAGTACATAAAAAAGGAGACATGAACGATGAACATCAAAAAG
TTTGCAAAACAAGCAACAGTATTAACCTTTACTACCGCACTGCTGGCAGGAGGCGCAACTCAAGCGTTTG
CGAAAGAAACGAACCAAAAGCCATATAAGGAAACATACGGCATTTCCCATATTACACGCCATGATATGCT
GCAAATCCCTGAACAGCAAAAAAATGAAAAATATCAAGTTCCTGAGTTCGATTCGTCCACAATTAAAAAT
ATCTCTTCTGCAAAAGGCCTGGACGTTTGGGACAGCTGGCCATTACAAAACGCTGACGGCACTGTCGCAA
ACTATCACGGCTACCACATCGTCTTTGCATTAGCCGGAGATCCTAAAAATGCGGATGACACATCGATTTA
CATGTTCTATCAAAAAGTCGGCGAAACTTCTATTGACAGCTGGAAAAACGCTGGCCGCGTCTTTAAAGAC
AGCGACAAATTCGATGCAAATGATTCTATCCTAAAAGACCAAACACAAGAATGGTCAGGTTCAGCCACAT
TTACATCTGACGGAAAAATCCGTTTATTCTACACTGATTTCTCCGGTAAACATTACGGCAAACAAACACT
GACAACTGCACAAGTTAACGTATCAGCATCAGACAGCTCTTTGAACATCAACGGTGTAGAGGATTATAAA
TCAATCTTTGACGGTGACGGAAAAACGTATCAAAATGTACAGCAGTTCATCGATGAAGGCAACTACAGCT
CAGGCGACAACCATACGCTGAGAGATCCTCACTACGTAGAAGATAAAGGCCACAAATACTTAGTATTTGA
AGCAAACACTGGAACTGAAGATGGCTACCAAGGCGAAGAATCTTTATTTAACAAAGCATACTATGGCAAA
AGCACATCATTCTTCCGTCAAGAAAGTCAAAAACTTCTGCAAAGCGATAAAAAACGCACGGCTGAGTTAG
CAAACGGCGCTCTCGGTATGATTGAGCTAAACGATGATTACACACTGAAAAAAGTGATGAAACCGCTGAT
TGCATCTAACACAGTAACAGATGAAATTGAACGCGCGAACGTCTTTAAAATGAACGGCAAATGGTATCTG
TTCACTGACTCCCGCGGATCAAAAATGACGATTGACGGCATTACGTCTAACGATATTTACATGCTTGGTT
ATGTTTCTAATTCTTTAACTGGCCCATACAAGCCGCTGAACAAAACTGGCCTTGTGTTAAAAATGGATCT
TGATCCTAACGATGTAACCTTTACTTACTCACACTTCGCTGTACCTCAAGCGAAAGGAAACAATGTCGTG
ATTACAAGCTATATGACAAACAGAGGATTCTACGCAGACAAACAATCAACGTTTGCGCCTAGCTTCCTGC
TGAACATCAAAGGCAAGAAAACATCTGTTGTCAAAGACAGCATCCTTGAACAAGGACAATTAACAGTTAA
CAAATAAAAACGCAAAAGAAAATGCCGATTATGGTGCACTCTCAGTACAATCTGCTCTGATGCCGCATAG
TTAAGCCAGCCCCGACACCCGCCAACACCCGCTGACGCGCCCTGACGGGCTTGTCTGCTCCCGGCATCCG
CTTACAGACAAGCTGTGACCGTCTCCGGGAGCTGCATGTGTCAGAGGTTTTCACCGTCATCACCGAAACG
CGCGA
